Addgene plasmid #116600: pHAGE-PIK3R1-N564D
Purpose: Lentiviral expression of PIK3R1 N564D
Depositing lab: Gordon Mills & Kenneth Scott. Depositing organization: Baylor College of Medicine. Publication: Systematic Functional Annotation of Somatic Mutations in Cancer. Ng PK, Li J, Jeong KJ, Shao S, Chen H, Tsang YH, Sengupta S, Wang Z, Bhavana VH, Tran R, Soewito S, Minussi DC, Moreno D, Kong K, Dogruluk T, Lu H, Gao J, Tokheim C, Zhou DC, Johnson AM, Zeng J, Ip CKM, Ju Z, Wester M, Yu S, Li Y, Vellano CP, Schultz N, Karchin R, Ding L, Lu Y, Cheung LWT, Chen K, Shaw KR, Meric-Bernstam F, Scott KL, Yi S, Sahni N, Liang H, Mills GB. Cancer Cell. 2018 Mar 12;33(3):450-462.e10. doi: 10.1016/j.ccell.2018.01.021. PubMed 29533785.
Backbone
  Vector backbone: pHAGE
  Vector type: Lentiviral
Growth in bacteria
  Bacterial resistance: Ampicillin, 100 μg/mL
  Growth temperature: 37°C
  Growth strain: Stbl3
  Copy number: High Copy
Gene/Insert
  Gene/Insert name: PIK3R1
  Species: H. sapiens (human)
  Mutation: N564D
  Entrez Gene: PIK3R1 (a.k.a. AGM7, GRB1, IMD36, p85, p85-ALPHA, p85alpha)
  Cloning method: Gateway Cloning
Terms and licenses: Academic/Nonprofit Terms; Industry Terms: Not Available to Industry
How to cite: pHAGE-PIK3R1-N564D was a gift from Gordon Mills & Kenneth Scott (Addgene plasmid # 116600 ; http://n2t.net/addgene:116600 ; RRID:Addgene_116600)
