[The description below was written by a language model from this plasmid's Addgene catalogue record and pLannotate feature annotations shown in this document.]
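Description:
pHAGE-PIK3R1-N564D is an HIV-1-based lentiviral expression plasmid built on the pHAGE backbone, carrying the human PIK3R1 open reading frame (the p85α regulatory subunit of PI3K) with the N564D substitution. In bacteria it is maintained through a high-copy ColE1/pUC-type origin and selected with ampicillin via the β-lactamase gene. The backbone also contains small leftover fragments of lac regulatory sequences, an SV40 origin and an SV40 poly(A) signal. The viral portion comprises a truncated 5' LTR, the Ψ packaging signal with a short gag fragment, the Rev response element for Rev-dependent nuclear export of the genomic RNA, the cPPT/CTS element, and a ΔU3 self-inactivating 3' LTR, so the integrated provirus lacks LTR promoter activity and expression depends on the internal promoter.

That internal promoter is the constitutive human EF-1α promoter. The PIK3R1 insert was introduced by Gateway recombination and sits between attB1 and attB2 sites. The annotation detects a short stretch matching an HA epitope immediately upstream of the coding sequence, suggesting an N-terminal HA tag, and a V5 tag sequence lies downstream of attB2; whether V5 is translated in frame with the insert is not stated in the record. An EMCV IRES follows, driving EGFP from the same transcript so that transduced cells can be identified or sorted by fluorescence, and a WPRE enhances transcript expression. No mammalian drug-selection marker is annotated. The construct comes from a collection made for the systematic functional annotation of somatic cancer mutations, and is used for stable lentiviral expression of this PIK3R1 variant in mammalian cells to assess its functional effects.
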