Features (pLannotate 1.2.2; 28 found; start..end, strand, type, name):
    377..634     +  LTR            5' LTR (truncated): truncated 5' long terminal repeat (LTR) from HIV-1
    681..806     +  misc_feature   HIV-1 Ψ: packaging signal of human immunodeficiency virus type 1
    790..1128    +  CDS            HIV-1 gag (fragment): gag protein from human immunodeficiency virus 1; gag
   1303..1536    +  misc_feature   RRE: The Rev response element (RRE) of HIV-1 allows for Rev-dependent mRNA export from the nucleus to the cytoplasm.
   1913..2013    +  CDS            Rev (fragment): human immunodeficiency virus 1 (HIV-1) Rev protein; rev; enhances nuclear export of unspliced and incompletely spliced viral mRNAs
   2058..2175    +  misc_feature   cPPT/CTS: central polypurine tract and central termination sequence of HIV-1
   2223..3401    +  promoter       EF-1α promoter: strong constitutive promoter for human elongation factor EF-1α
   3422..3439    +  protein_bind   attB1 (fragment): mutant version of attB; core recombination site for the Gateway® BP reaction BP Clonase™
   3451..3477    +  CDS            3xHA (fragment): three tandem HA epitope tags
   3478..5646    +  CDS            PIK3R1: P85A_HUMAN - Also known as GRB1. Experimental evidence at protein level: Swiss-Prot protein existence level 1. Binds to activated (phosphorylated) protein-Tyr kinases, through its SH2 domain, and acts as an adapter, mediating the association of the p110 catalytic unit to the plasma membrane. Necessary for the insulin-stimulated increase in glucose uptake and glycogen synthesis in insulin-sensitive tissues. Plays an important role in signaling in response to FGFR1, FGFR2, FGFR3, FGFR4, KITLG/SCF, KIT, PDGFRA and PDGFRB. Likewise, plays a role in ITGB2 signaling (PubMed:17626883, PubMed:19805105
   5649..5672    -  protein_bind   attB2: mutant version of attB; recombination site for the Gateway® BP reaction BP Clonase™
   5725..5766    +  CDS            V5 tag: epitope tag from simian virus 5
   5892..6354    +  misc_feature   IRES: internal ribosome entry site (IRES) of the encephalomyocarditis virus (EMCV)
   6368..7087    +  CDS            EGFP: the original enhanced GFP (Yang et al., 1996) mammalian codon-optimized
   7101..7689    +  misc_feature   WPRE: woodchuck hepatitis virus posttranscriptional regulatory element
   7697..7762    +  CDS            nef (fragment): NEF_HV1Z2 - Experimental evidence at protein level: Swiss-Prot protein existence level 1. Extracellular Nef protein targets CD4(+) T-lymphocytes for apoptosis by interacting with CXCR4 surface receptors. From Human immunodeficiency virus type 1 group M subtype D (isolate Z2/CDC-Z34) (HIV-1).
   7764..7997    +  LTR            3' LTR (ΔU3): self-inactivating 3' long terminal repeat (LTR) from HIV-1
   8202..8306    +  promoter       AmpR promoter: bla
   8307..9167    +  CDS            AmpR: β-lactamase; bla; confers resistance to ampicillin, carbenicillin, and related antibiotics
   9338..9926    +  rep_origin     ori: high-copy-number ColE1/pMB1/pBR322/pUC origin of replication
  10109..10163   +  CDS            lacI (fragment): lac repressor; lacI; The lac repressor binds to the lac operator to inhibit transcription in E. coli. This inhibition can be relieved by adding lactose or isopropyl-β-D-thiogalactopyranoside (IPTG).
  10169..10262   +  rep_origin     SV40 ori (fragment): SV40 origin of replication
  10287..10324   +  CDS            lacI (fragment): lac repressor; lacI; The lac repressor binds to the lac operator to inhibit transcription in E. coli. This inhibition can be relieved by adding lactose or isopropyl-β-D-thiogalactopyranoside (IPTG).
  10337..10358   +  protein_bind   CAP binding site: CAP binding activates transcription in the presence of cAMP. E. coli catabolite activator protein
  10373..10403   +  promoter       lac promoter: promoter for the E. coli lac operon
  10407..10429   +  protein_bind   lac operator (fragment): The lac repressor binds to the lac operator to inhibit transcription in E. coli. This inhibition can be relieved by adding lactose or isopropyl-β-D-thiogalactopyranoside (IPTG). lac repressor encoded by lacI
  10461..10544   +  polyA_signal   SV40 poly(A) signal (fragment): SV40 polyadenylation signal
  10711..329     +  CDS            nef (fragment) (across the origin): NEF_HV1BR - Experimental evidence at protein level: Swiss-Prot protein existence level 1. Extracellular Nef protein targets CD4(+) T-lymphocytes for apoptosis by interacting with CXCR4 surface receptors (PubMed:14990729). From Human immunodeficiency virus type 1 group M subtype B (isolate BRU/LAI) (HIV-1).
>Addgene plasmid #116600 | pHAGE-PIK3R1-N564D | addgene full sequence | sequence record 250669 | Addgene NGS Result
TGGAAGGGCTAATTCACTCCCAAAGAAGACAAGATATCCTTGATCTGTGGATCTACCACACACAAGGCTA
CTTCCCTGATTAGCAGAACTACACACCAGGGCCAGGGGTCAGATATCCACTGACCTTTGGATGGTGCTAC
AAGCTAGTACCAGTTGAGCCAGATAAGGTAGAAGAGGCCAATAAAGGAGAGAACACCAGCTTGTTACACC
CTGTGAGCCTGCATGGGATGGATGACCCGGAGAGAGAAGTGTTAGAGTGGAGGTTTGACAGCCGCCTAGC
ATTTCATCACGTGGCCCGAGAGCTGCATCCGGAGTACTTCAAGAACTGCTGATATCGAGCTTGCTACAAG
GGACTTTCCGCTGGGGACTTTCCAGGGAGGCGTGGCCTGGGCGGGACTGGGGAGTGGCGAGCCCTCAGAT
CCTGCATATAAGCAGCTGCTTTTTGCCTGTACTGGGTCTCTCTGGTTAGACCAGATCTGAGCCTGGGAGC
TCTCTGGCTAACTAGGGAACCCACTGCTTAAGCCTCAATAAAGCTTGCCTTGAGTGCTTCAAGTAGTGTG
TGCCCGTCTGTTGTGTGACTCTGGTAACTAGAGATCCCTCAGACCCTTTTAGTCAGTGTGGAAAATCTCT
AGCAGTGGCGCCCGAACAGGGACTTGAAAGCGAAAGGGAAACCAGAGGAGCTCTCTCGACGCAGGACTCG
GCTTGCTGAAGCGCGCACGGCAAGAGGCGAGGGGCGGCGACTGGTGAGTACGCCAAAAATTTTGACTAGC
GGAGGCTAGAAGGAGAGAGATGGGTGCGAGAGCGTCAGTATTAAGCGGGGGAGAATTAGATCGCGATGGG
AAAAAATTCGGTTAAGGCCAGGGGGAAAGAAAAAATATAAATTAAAACATATAGTATGGGCAAGCAGGGA
GCTAGAACGATTCGCAGTTAATCCTGGCCTGTTAGAAACATCAGAAGGCTGTAGACAAATACTGGGACAG
CTACAACCATCCCTTCAGACAGGATCAGAAGAACTTAGATCATTATATAATACAGTAGCAACCCTCTATT
GTGTGCATCAAAGGATAGAGATAAAAGACACCAAGGAAGCTTTAGACAAGATAGAGGAAGAGCAAAACAA
AAGTAAGACCACCGCACAGCAAGCGGCCGGCCGCTGATCTTCAGACCTGGAGGAGGAGATATGAGGGACA
ATTGGAGAAGTGAATTATATAAATATAAAGTAGTAAAAATTGAACCATTAGGAGTAGCACCCACCAAGGC
AAAGAGAAGAGTGGTGCAGAGAGAAAAAAGAGCAGTGGGAATAGGAGCTTTGTTCCTTGGGTTCTTGGGA
GCAGCAGGAAGCACTATGGGCGCAGCGTCAATGACGCTGACGGTACAGGCCAGACAATTATTGTCTGGTA
TAGTGCAGCAGCAGAACAATTTGCTGAGGGCTATTGAGGCGCAACAGCATCTGTTGCAACTCACAGTCTG
GGGCATCAAGCAGCTCCAGGCAAGAATCCTGGCTGTGGAAAGATACCTAAAGGATCAACAGCTCCTGGGG
ATTTGGGGTTGCTCTGGAAAACTCATTTGCACCACTGCTGTGCCTTGGAATGCTAGTTGGAGTAATAAAT
CTCTGGAACAGATTTGGAATCACACGACCTGGATGGAGTGGGACAGAGAAATTAACAATTACACAAGCTT
AATACACTCCTTAATTGAAGAATCGCAAAACCAGCAAGAAAAGAATGAACAAGAATTATTGGAATTAGAT
AAATGGGCAAGTTTGTGGAATTGGTTTAACATAACAAATTGGCTGTGGTATATAAAATTATTCATAATGA
TAGTAGGAGGCTTGGTAGGTTTAAGAATAGTTTTTGCTGTACTTTCTATAGTGAATAGAGTTAGGCAGGG
ATATTCACCATTATCGTTTCAGACCCACCTCCCAACCCCGAGGGGACCCGACAGGCCCGAAGGAATAGAA
GAAGAAGGTGGAGAGAGAGACAGAGACAGATCCATTCGATTAGTGAACGGATCTCGACGGTATCGCCGAA
TTCACAAATGGCAGTATTCATCCACAATTTTAAAAGAAAAGGGGGGATTGGGGGGTACAGTGCAGGGGAA
AGAATAGTAGACATAATAGCAACAGACATACAAACTAAAGAATTACAAAAACAAATTACAAAAATTCAAA
ATTTTCGGGTTTATTACAGGGACAGCAGAGATCCAGTTTGGACTAGTCGTGAGGCTCCGGTGCCCGTCAG
TGGGCAGAGCGCACATCGCCCACAGTCCCCGAGAAGTTGGGGGGAGGGGTCGGCAATTGAACCGGTGCCT
AGAGAAGGTGGCGCGGGGTAAACTGGGAAAGTGATGTCGTGTACTGGCTCCGCCTTTTTCCCGAGGGTGG
GGGAGAACCGTATATAAGTGCAGTAGTCGCCGTGAACGTTCTTTTTCGCAACGGGTTTGCCGCCAGAACA
CAGGTAAGTGCCGTGTGTGGTTCCCGCGGGCCTGGCCTCTTTACGGGTTATGGCCCTTGCGTGCCTTGAA
TTACTTCCACCTGGCTGCAGTACGTGATTCTTGATCCCGAGCTTCGGGTTGGAAGTGGGTGGGAGAGTTC
GAGGCCTTGCGCTTAAGGAGCCCCTTCGCCTCGTGCTTGAGTTGAGGCCTGGCCTGGGCGCTGGGGCCGC
CGCGTGCGAATCTGGTGGCACCTTCGCGCCTGTCTCGCTGCTTTCGATAAGTCTCTAGCCATTTAAAATT
TTTGATGACCTGCTGCGACGCTTTTTTTCTGGCAAGATAGTCTTGTAAATGCGGGCCAAGATCTGCACAC
TGGTATTTCGGTTTTTGGGGCCGCGGGCGGCGACGGGGCCCGTGCGTCCCAGCGCACATGTTCGGCGAGG
CGGGGCCTGCGAGCGCGGCCACCGAGAATCGGACGGGGGTAGTCTCAAGCTGGCCGGCCTGCTCTGGTGC
CTGGCCTCGCGCCGCCGTGTATCGCCCCGCCCTGGGCGGCAAGGCTGGCCCGGTCGGCACCAGTTGCGTG
AGCGGAAAGATGGCCGCTTCCCGGCCCTGCTGCAGGGAGCTCAAAATGGAGGACGCGGCGCTCGGGAGAG
CGGGCGGGTGAGTCACCCACACAAAGGAAAAGGGCCTTTCCGTCCTCAGCCGTCGCTTCATGTGACTCCA
CGGAGTACCGGGCGCCGTCCAGGCACCTCGATTAGTTCTCGAGCTTTTGGAGTACGTCGTCTTTAGGTTG
GGGGGAGGGGTTTTATGCGATGGAGTTTCCCCACACTGAGTGGGTGGAGACTGAAGTTAGGCCAGCTTGG
CACTTGATGTAATTCTCCTTGGAATTTGCCCTTTTTGAGTTTGGATCTTGGTTCATTCTCAAGCCTCAGA
CAGTGGTTCAAAGTTTTTTTCTTCCATTTCAGGTGTCGTGAAGCGGCCCTGCAGATATCAACAAGTTTGT
ACAAAAAAGTTGGCATGGTTTACCCATACGATGTTCCAGATTACGCTAGTGCTGAGGGGTACCAGTACAG
AGCGCTGTATGATTATAAAAAGGAAAGAGAAGAAGATATTGACTTGCACTTGGGTGACATATTGACTGTG
AATAAAGGGTCCTTAGTAGCTCTTGGATTCAGTGATGGACAGGAAGCCAGGCCTGAAGAAATTGGCTGGT
TAAATGGCTATAATGAAACCACAGGGGAAAGGGGGGACTTTCCGGGAACTTATGTAGAATATATTGGAAG
GAAAAAAATCTCGCCTCCCACACCAAAGCCCCGGCCACCTCGGCCTCTTCCTGTTGCACCAGGTTCTTCG
AAAACTGAAGCAGATGTTGAACAACAAGCTTTGACTCTCCCGGATCTTGCAGAGCAGTTTGCCCCTCCTG
ACATTGCCCCGCCTCTTCTTATCAAGCTCGTGGAAGCCATTGAAAAGAAAGGTCTGGAATGTTCAACTCT
ATACAGAACACAGAGCTCCAGCAACCTGGCAGAATTACGACAGCTTCTTGATTGTGATACACCCTCCGTG
GACTTGGAAATGATCGATGTGCACGTTTTGGCTGACGCTTTCAAACGCTATCTCCTGGACTTACCAAATC
CTGTCATTCCAGCAGCCGTTTACAGTGAAATGATTTCTTTAGCTCCAGAAGTACAAAGCTCCGAAGAATA
TATTCAGCTATTGAAGAAGCTTATTAGGTCGCCTAGCATACCTCATCAGTATTGGCTTACGCTTCAGTAT
TTGTTAAAACATTTCTTCAAGCTCTCTCAAACCTCCAGCAAAAATCTGTTGAATGCAAGAGTACTCTCTG
AAATTTTCAGCCCTATGCTTTTCAGATTCTCAGCAGCCAGCTCTGATAATACTGAAAACCTCATAAAAGT
TATAGAAATTTTAATCTCAACTGAATGGAATGAACGACAGCCTGCACCAGCACTGCCTCCTAAACCACCA
AAACCTACTACTGTAGCCAACAACGGTATGAATAACAATATGTCCTTACAAGATGCTGAATGGTACTGGG
GAGATATCTCGAGGGAAGAAGTGAATGAAAAACTTCGAGATACAGCAGACGGGACCTTTTTGGTACGAGA
TGCGTCTACTAAAATGCATGGTGATTATACTCTTACACTAAGGAAAGGGGGAAATAACAAATTAATCAAA
ATATTTCATCGAGATGGGAAATATGGCTTCTCTGACCCATTAACCTTCAGTTCTGTGGTTGAATTAATAA
ACCACTACCGGAATGAATCTCTAGCTCAGTATAATCCCAAATTGGATGTGAAATTACTTTATCCAGTATC
CAAATACCAACAGGATCAAGTTGTCAAAGAAGATAATATTGAAGCTGTAGGGAAAAAATTACATGAATAT
AACACTCAGTTTCAAGAAAAAAGTCGAGAATATGATAGATTATATGAAGAATATACCCGCACATCCCAGG
AAATCCAAATGAAAAGGACAGCTATTGAAGCATTTAATGAAACCATAAAAATATTTGAAGAACAGTGCCA
GACCCAAGAGCGGTACAGCAAAGAATACATAGAAAAGTTTAAACGTGAAGGCAATGAGAAAGAAATACAA
AGGATTATGCATAATTATGATAAGTTGAAGTCTCGAATCAGTGAAATTATTGACAGTAGAAGAAGATTGG
AAGAAGACTTGAAGAAGCAGGCAGCTGAGTATCGAGAAATTGACAAACGTATGGACAGCATTAAACCAGA
CCTTATCCAGCTGAGAAAGACGAGAGACCAATACTTGATGTGGTTGACTCAAAAAGGTGTTCGGCAAAAG
AAGTTGAACGAGTGGTTGGGCAATGAAAACACTGAAGACCAATATTCACTGGTGGAAGATGATGAAGATT
TGCCCCATCATGATGAGAAGACATGGAATGTTGGAAGCAGCAACCGAAACAAAGCTGAAAACCTGTTGCG
AGGGAAGCGAGATGGCACTTTTCTTGTCCGGGAGAGCAGTAAACAGGGCTGCTATGCCTGCTCTGTAGTG
GTGGACGGCGAAGTAAAGCATTGTGTCATAAACAAAACAGCAACTGGCTATGGCTTTGCCGAGCCCTATA
ACTTGTACAGCTCTCTGAAAGAACTGGTGCTACATTACCAACACACCTCCCTTGTGCAGCACAACGACTC
CCTCAATGTCACACTAGCCTACCCAGTATATGCACAGCAGAGGCGATGCCCAACTTTCTTGTACAAAGTG
GTTGATATCCAGCACAGTGGCGGCCGCTCGAGTCTAGAGGGCCCGCGGTTCGAAGGTAAGCCTATCCCTA
ACCCTCTCCTCGGTCTCGATTCTACGCGTACCGGTTAGTAATGAGATCCCTCCCCCCCCCCTAACGTTAC
TGGCCGAAGCCGCTTGGAATAAGGCCGGTGTGCGTTTGTCTATATGTTATTTTCCACCATATTGCCGTCT
TTTGGCAATGTGAGGGCCCGGAAACCTGGCCCTGTCTTCTTGACGAGCATTCCTAGGGGTCTTTCCCCTC
TCGCCAAAGGAATGCAAGGTCTGTTGAATGTCGTGAAGGAAGCAGTTCCTCTGGAAGCTTCTTGAAGACA
AACAACGTCTGTAGCGACCCTTTGCAGGCAGCGGAACCCCCCACCTGGCGACAGGTGCCTCTGCGGCCAA
AAGCCACGTGTATAAGATACACCTGCAAAGGCGGCACAACCCCAGTGCCACGTTGTGAGTTGGATAGTTG
TGGAAAGAGTCAAATGGCTCTCCTCAAGCGTATTCAACAAGGGGCTGAAGGATGCCCAGAAGGTACCCCA
TTGTATGGGATCTGATCTGGGGCCTCGGTGCACATGCTTTACATGTGTTTAGTCGAGGTTAAAAAAACGT
CTAGGCCCCCCGAACCACGGGGACGTGGTTTTCCTTTGAAAAACACGATGATAATATGGCCACACATATG
GTGAGCAAGGGCGAGGAGCTGTTCACCGGGGTGGTGCCCATCCTGGTCGAGCTGGACGGCGACGTAAACG
GCCACAAGTTCAGCGTGTCCGGCGAGGGCGAGGGCGATGCCACCTACGGCAAGCTGACCCTGAAGTTCAT
CTGCACCACCGGCAAGCTGCCCGTGCCCTGGCCCACCCTCGTGACCACCCTGACCTACGGCGTGCAGTGC
TTCAGCCGCTACCCCGACCACATGAAGCAGCACGACTTCTTCAAGTCCGCCATGCCCGAAGGCTACGTCC
AGGAGCGCACCATCTTCTTCAAGGACGACGGCAACTACAAGACCCGCGCCGAGGTGAAGTTCGAGGGCGA
CACCCTGGTGAACCGCATCGAGCTGAAGGGCATCGACTTCAAGGAGGACGGCAACATCCTGGGGCACAAG
CTGGAGTACAACTACAACAGCCACAACGTCTATATCATGGCCGACAAGCAGAAGAACGGCATCAAGGTGA
ACTTCAAGATCCGCCACAACATCGAGGACGGCAGCGTGCAGCTCGCCGACCACTACCAGCAGAACACCCC
CATCGGCGACGGCCCCGTGCTGCTGCCCGACAACCACTACCTGAGCACCCAGTCCGCCCTGAGCAAAGAC
CCCAACGAGAAGCGCGATCACATGGTCCTGCTGGAGTTCGTGACCGCCGCCGGGATCACTCTCGGCATGG
ACGAGCTGTACAAGTAAATCGATAGATCCTAATCAACCTCTGGATTACAAAATTTGTGAAAGATTGACTG
GTATTCTTAACTATGTTGCTCCTTTTACGCTATGTGGATACGCTGCTTTAATGCCTTTGTATCATGCTAT
TGCTTCCCGTATGGCTTTCATTTTCTCCTCCTTGTATAAATCCTGGTTGCTGTCTCTTTATGAGGAGTTG
TGGCCCGTTGTCAGGCAACGTGGCGTGGTGTGCACTGTGTTTGCTGACGCAACCCCCACTGGTTGGGGCA
TTGCCACCACCTGTCAGCTCCTTTCCGGGACTTTCGCTTTCCCCCTCCCTATTGCCACGGCGGAACTCAT
CGCCGCCTGCCTTGCCCGCTGCTGGACAGGGGCTCGGCTGTTGGGCACTGACAATTCCGTGGTGTTGTCG
GGGAAATCATCGTCCTTTCCTTGGCTGCTCGCCTGTGTTGCCACCTGGATTCTGCGCGGGACGTCCTTCT
GCTACGTCCCTTCGGCCCTCAATCCAGCGGACCTTCCTTCCCGCGGCCTGCTGCCGGCTCTGCGGCCTCT
TCCGCGTCTTCGCCTTCGCCCTCAGACGAGTCGGATCTCCCTTTGGGCCGCCTCCCCGCCTGAGATCCTT
TAAGACCAATGACTTACAAGGCAGCTGTAGATCTTAGCCACTTTTTAAAAGAAAAGGGGGGACTGGAAGG
GCTAATTCACTCCCAACGAAGACAAGATCTGCTTTTTGCTTGTACTGGGTCTCTCTGGTTAGACCAGATC
TGAGCCTGGGAGCTCTCTGGCTAACTAGGGAACCCACTGCTTAAGCCTCAATAAAGCTTGCCTTGAGTGC
TTCAAGTAGTGTGTGCCCGTCTGTTGTGTGACTCTGGTAACTAGAGATCCCTCAGACCCTTTTAGTCAGT
GTGGAAAATCTCTAGCAGTAGTAGTTCATGTCATCTTATTATTCAGTATTTATAACTTGCAAAGAAATGA
ATATCAGAGAGTGAGAGGCCCGGGTTAATTAAGGAAAGGGCTAGATCATTCTTGAAGACGAAAGGGCCTC
GTGATACGCCTATTTTTATAGGTTAATGTCATGATAATAATGGTTTCTTAGACGTCAGGTGGCACTTTTC
GGGGAAATGTGCGCGGAACCCCTATTTGTTTATTTTTCTAAATACATTCAAATATGTATCCGCTCATGAG
ACAATAACCCTGATAAATGCTTCAATAATATTGAAAAAGGAAGAGTATGAGTATTCAACATTTCCGTGTC
GCCCTTATTCCCTTTTTTGCGGCATTTTGCCTTCCTGTTTTTGCTCACCCAGAAACGCTGGTGAAAGTAA
AAGATGCTGAAGATCAGTTGGGTGCACGAGTGGGTTACATCGAACTGGATCTCAACAGCGGTAAGATCCT
TGAGAGTTTTCGCCCCGAAGAACGTTTTCCAATGATGAGCACTTTTAAAGTTCTGCTATGTGGCGCGGTA
TTATCCCGTGTTGACGCCGGGCAAGAGCAACTCGGTCGCCGCATACACTATTCTCAGAATGACTTGGTTG
AGTACTCACCAGTCACAGAAAAGCATCTTACGGATGGCATGACAGTAAGAGAATTATGCAGTGCTGCCAT
AACCATGAGTGATAACACTGCGGCCAACTTACTTCTGACAACGATCGGAGGACCGAAGGAGCTAACCGCT
TTTTTGCACAACATGGGGGATCATGTAACTCGCCTTGATCGTTGGGAACCGGAGCTGAATGAAGCCATAC
CAAACGACGAGCGTGACACCACGATGCCTGTAGCAATGGCAACAACGTTGCGCAAACTATTAACTGGCGA
ACTACTTACTCTAGCTTCCCGGCAACAATTAATAGACTGGATGGAGGCGGATAAAGTTGCAGGACCACTT
CTGCGCTCGGCCCTTCCGGCTGGCTGGTTTATTGCTGATAAATCTGGAGCCGGTGAGCGTGGGTCTCGCG
GTATCATTGCAGCACTGGGGCCAGATGGTAAGCCCTCCCGTATCGTAGTTATCTACACGACGGGGAGTCA
GGCAACTATGGATGAACGAAATAGACAGATCGCTGAGATAGGTGCCTCACTGATTAAGCATTGGTAACTG
TCAGACCAAGTTTACTCATATATACTTTAGATTGATTTAAAACTTCATTTTTAATTTAAAAGGATCTAGG
TGAAGATCCTTTTTGATAATCTCATGACCAAAATCCCTTAACGTGAGTTTTCGTTCCACTGAGCGTCAGA
CCCCGTAGAAAAGATCAAAGGATCTTCTTGAGATCCTTTTTTTCTGCGCGTAATCTGCTGCTTGCAAACA
AAAAAACCACCGCTACCAGCGGTGGTTTGTTTGCCGGATCAAGAGCTACCAACTCTTTTTCCGAAGGTAA
CTGGCTTCAGCAGAGCGCAGATACCAAATACTGTTCTTCTAGTGTAGCCGTAGTTAGGCCACCACTTCAA
GAACTCTGTAGCACCGCCTACATACCTCGCTCTGCTAATCCTGTTACCAGTGGCTGCTGCCAGTGGCGAT
AAGTCGTGTCTTACCGGGTTGGACTCAAGACGATAGTTACCGGATAAGGCGCAGCGGTCGGGCTGAACGG
GGGGTTCGTGCACACAGCCCAGCTTGGAGCGAACGACCTACACCGAACTGAGATACCTACAGCGTGAGCT
ATGAGAAAGCGCCACGCTTCCCGAAGGGAGAAAGGCGGACAGGTATCCGGTAAGCGGCAGGGTCGGAACA
GGAGAGCGCACGAGGGAGCTTCCAGGGGGAAACGCCTGGTATCTTTATAGTCCTGTCGGGTTTCGCCACC
TCTGACTTGAGCGTCGATTTTTGTGATGCTCGTCAGGGGGGCGGAGCCTATGGAAAAACGCCAGCAACGC
GGCCTTTTTACGGTTCCTGGCCTTTTGCTGGCCTTTTGCTCACATGTTCTTTCCTGCGTTATCCCCTGAT
TCTGTGGATAACCGTATTACCGCCTTTGAGTGAGCTGATACCGCTCGCCGCAGCCGAACGACCGAGCGCA
GCGAGTCAGTGAGCGAGGAAGCGGAAGAGCGCCCAATACGCAAACCGCCTCTCCCCGCGCGTTGGCCGAT
TCATTAATGCAGCAAGCTCATGGCTGACTAATTTTTTTTATTTATGCAGAGGCCGAGGCCGCCTCGGCCT
CTGAGCTATTCCAGAAGTAGTGAGGAGGCTTTTTTGGAGGCCTAGGCTTTTGCAAAAAGCTCCCCGTGGC
ACGACAGGTTTCCCGACTGGAAAGCGGGCAGTGAGCGCAACGCAATTAATGTGAGTTAGCTCACTCATTA
GGCACCCCAGGCTTTACACTTTATGCTTCCGGCTCGTATGTTGTGTGGAATTGTGAGCGGATAACAATTT
CACACAGGAAACAGCTATGACATGATTACGAATTTCACAAATAAAGCATTTTTTTCACTGCATTCTAGTT
GTGGTTTGTCCAAACTCATCAATGTATCTTATCATGTCTGGATCAACTGGATAACTCAAGCTAACCAAAA
TCATCCCAAACTTCCCACCCCATACCCTATTACCACTGCCAATTACCTGTGGTTTCATTTACTCTAAACC
TGTGATTCCTCTGAATTATTTTCATTTTAAAGAAATTGTATTTGTTAAATATGTACTACAAACTTAGTAG
T
