>Addgene plasmid #116600 | pHAGE-PIK3R1-N564D | depositor partial sequence | sequence record 219475 | insert
ATGAGTGCTGAGGGGTACCAGTACAGAGCGCTGTATGATTATAAAAAGGAAAGAGAAGAAGATATTGACT
TGCACTTGGGTGACATATTGACTGTGAATAAAGGGTCCTTAGTAGCTCTTGGATTCAGTGATGGACAGGA
AGCCAGGCCTGAAGAAATTGGCTGGTTAAATGGCTATAATGAAACCACAGGGGAAAGGGGGGACTTTCCG
GGAACTTATGTAGAATATATTGGAAGGAAAAAAATCTCGCCTCCCACACCAAAGCCCCGGCCACCTCGGC
CTCTTCCTGTTGCACCAGGTTCTTCGAAAACTGAAGCAGATGTTGAACAACAAGCTTTGACTCTCCCGGA
TCTTGCAGAGCAGTTTGCCCCTCCTGACATTGCCCCGCCTCTTCTTATCAAGCTCGTGGAAGCCATTGAA
AAGAAAGGTCTGGAATGTTCAACTCTATACAGAACACAGAGCTCCAGCAACCTGGCAGAATTACGACAGC
TTCTTGATTGTGATACACCCTCCGTGGACTTGGAAATGATCGATGTGCACGTTTTGGCTGACGCTTTCAA
ACGCTATCTCCTGGACTTACCAAATCCTGTCATTCCAGCAGCCGTTTACAGTGAAATGATTTCTTTAGCT
CCAGAAGTACAAAGCTCCGAAGAATATATTCAGCTATTGAAGAAGCTTATTAGGTCGCCTAGCATACCTC
ATCAGTATTGGCTTACGCTTCAGTATTTGTTAAAACATTTCTTCAAGCTCTCTCAAACCTCCAGCAAAAA
TCTGTTGAATGCAAGAGTACTCTCTGAAATTTTCAGCCCTATGCTTTTCAGATTCTCAGCAGCCAGCTCT
GATAATACTGAAAACCTCATAAAAGTTATAGAAATTTTAATCTCAACTGAATGGAATGAACGACAGCCTG
CACCAGCACTGCCTCCTAAACCACCAAAACCTACTACTGTAGCCAACAACGGTATGAATAACAATATGTC
CTTACAAGATGCTGAATGGTACTGGGGAGATATCTCGAGGGAAGAAGTGAATGAAAAACTTCGAGATACA
GCAGACGGGACCTTTTTGGTACGAGATGCGTCTACTAAAATGCATGGTGATTATACTCTTACACTAAGGA
AAGGGGGAAATAACAAATTAATCAAAATATTTCATCGAGATGGGAAATATGGCTTCTCTGACCCATTAAC
CTTCAGTTCTGTGGTTGAATTAATAAACCACTACCGGAATGAATCTCTAGCTCAGTATAATCCCAAATTG
GATGTGAAATTACTTTATCCAGTATCCAAATACCAACAGGATCAAGTTGTCAAAGAAGATAATATTGAAG
CTGTAGGGAAAAAATTACATGAATATAACACTCAGTTTCAAGAAAAAAGTCGAGAATATGATAGATTATA
TGAAGAATATACCCGCACATCCCAGGAAATCCAAATGAAAAGGACAGCTATTGAAGCATTTAATGAAACC
ATAAAAATATTTGAAGAACAGTGCCAGACCCAAGAGCGGTACAGCAAAGAATACATAGAAAAGTTTAAAC
GTGAAGGCAATGAGAAAGAAATACAAAGGATTATGCATAATTATGATAAGTTGAAGTCTCGAATCAGTGA
AATTATTGACAGTAGAAGAAGATTGGAAGAAGACTTGAAGAAGCAGGCAGCTGAGTATCGAGAAATTGAC
AAACGTATGGACAGCATTAAACCAGACCTTATCCAGCTGAGAAAGACGAGAGACCAATACTTGATGTGGT
TGACTCAAAAAGGTGTTCGGCAAAAGAAGTTGAACGAGTGGTTGGGCAATGAAAACACTGAAGACCAATA
TTCACTGGTGGAAGATGATGAAGATTTGCCCCATCATGATGAGAAGACATGGAATGTTGGAAGCAGCAAC
CGAAACAAAGCTGAAAACCTGTTGCGAGGGAAGCGAGATGGCACTTTTCTTGTCCGGGAGAGCAGTAAAC
AGGGCTGCTATGCCTGCTCTGTAGTGGTGGACGGCGAAGTAAAGCATTGTGTCATAAACAAAACAGCAAC
TGGCTATGGCTTTGCCGAGCCCTATAACTTGTACAGCTCTCTGAAAGAACTGGTGCTACATTACCAACAC
ACCTCCCTTGTGCAGCACAACGACTCCCTCAATGTCACACTAGCCTACCCAGTATATGCACAGCAGAGGC
GATG
